Addgene plasmid #86862: pBac{3XP3::DsRed, Pactin::Ptrsps}
Purpose: Expresses DsRed in eyes and ubiquitous expression of P-transposase
Depositing lab: David Stern. Depositing organization: HHMI, Janelia Research Campus. Publication: Genetic and Transgenic Reagents for Drosophila simulans, D. mauritiana, D. yakuba, D. santomea, and D. virilis. Stern DL, Crocker J, Ding Y, Frankel N, Kappes G, Kim E, Kuzmickas R, Lemire A, Mast JD, Picard S. G3 (Bethesda). 2017 Apr 3;7(4):1339-1347. doi: 10.1534/g3.116.038885. PubMed 28280212.
Backbone
  Vector backbone: pBac{3XP3::DsRed}
  Backbone manufacturer: Horn & Wimmer
  Backbone size w/o insert (bp): 6471
  Vector type: Insect Expression
Growth in bacteria
  Bacterial resistance: Ampicillin, 100 μg/mL
  Growth temperature: 37°C
  Growth strain: DH5alpha
  Copy number: Unknown
Gene/Insert
  Gene/Insert name: pACNNTNPII-S129A (alt name: P-element transposase-S129A variant)
  Species: D. melanogaster (fly)
  Insert size (bp): 5000
  Mutation: S129A
Terms and licenses: Academic/Nonprofit Terms; Industry Terms: Not Available to Industry
How to cite: pBac{3XP3::DsRed, Pactin::Ptrsps} was a gift from David Stern (Addgene plasmid # 86862 ; http://n2t.net/addgene:86862 ; RRID:Addgene_86862)
