[The description below was written by a language model from this plasmid's Addgene catalogue record and pLannotate feature annotations shown in this document.]
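Description:
pBac{3XP3::DsRed, Pactin::Ptrsps} is a piggyBac-based insect transformation plasmid built on the pBac{3XP3::DsRed} backbone, designed to place a ubiquitously expressed source of P-element transposase into a fly genome. It is propagated in E. coli through a high-copy ColE1/pUC-type origin and selected with ampicillin via the bla gene. Leftover pUC elements (lac promoter and operator, lacZα and MCS fragments) are also annotated. The piggyBac terminal repeats are not called in the feature table. However, the short baculovirus FP25 and LEF-9 fragments are consistent with the AcMNPV-derived sequence that commonly flanks piggyBac in this vector family.

The payload consists of two expression units. The Drosophila melanogaster actin 5C promoter, about 2.5 kb, drives the P-element transposase coding sequence. According to the record this carries an S129A substitution and derives from pACNNTNPII-S129A; the effect of the mutation is not stated. On the opposite strand, a DsRed1 coding sequence sits downstream of an hsp70 basal promoter fragment and ends in an SV40 polyadenylation signal. The 3XP3 element named in the construct, an artificial Pax6-responsive enhancer, is not annotated separately, but it would lie upstream of this core promoter. It gives the eye-specific red fluorescence used to identify transformants.

Once integrated by piggyBac transposition, using a piggyBac transposase supplied separately since none is annotated here, the insertion should provide a stable, visibly marked transposase source. Such lines can mobilise P-element constructs. The associated publication concerns transgenic reagents for Drosophila simulans, D. mauritiana, D. yakuba, D. santomea and D. virilis, which suggests use in establishing P-element-based tools in these non-melanogaster species.
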