Features (pLannotate 1.2.2; 22 found; start..end, strand, type, name):
      1..2510    +  promoter       Ac5 promoter: Drosophila melanogaster actin 5C promoter
   2519..2549    -  misc_feature   MCS (fragment): pBluescript multiple cloning site
   2551..4803    +  CDS            T: PELET_DROME - Experimental evidence at protein level: Swiss-Prot protein existence level 1. P-element transposase that specifically mediates transposition of P-elements. Mediates both; precise and imprecise excision. From Drosophila melanogaster (Fruit fly).
   5001..5122    -  polyA_signal   SV40 poly(A) signal: SV40 polyadenylation signal
   5145..5228    -  CDS            large T antigen (fragment): large T antigen from SV40 (simian virus 40)
   5243..5923    -  CDS            DsRed1: wild-type DsRed mammalian codon-optimized
   5931..5964    -  misc_feature   MCS (fragment): multiple cloning site
   5978..6100    -  promoter       hsp70 promoter (fragment): Drosophila melanogaster hsp70Bb promoter
   7250..7453    -  CDS            FP (fragment): FP25_NPVAC - Experimental evidence at protein level: Swiss-Prot protein existence level 1. From Autographa californica nuclear polyhedrosis virus (AcMNPV).
   7480..7947    +  CDS            LEF-9 (fragment): LEF9_NPVAC - Experimental evidence at protein level: Swiss-Prot protein existence level 1. Component of the viral DNA-dependent RNA polymerase which is composed of four equimolar subunits of LEF-4, LEF-8, LEF-9, and p47. Plays an essential role in late and very late gene expression. From Autographa californica nuclear polyhedrosis virus (AcMNPV).
   7951..8105    +  CDS            lacZα (fragment): LacZα fragment of β-galactosidase; lacZ fragment
   8111..8210    -  misc_feature   bom (fragment): basis of mobility region from pBR322
   8312..8347    -  CDS            rop (fragment): Rop protein, which maintains plasmids at low copy number; rop
   8442..8546    +  promoter       AmpR promoter: bla
   8547..9407    +  CDS            AmpR: β-lactamase; bla; confers resistance to ampicillin, carbenicillin, and related antibiotics
   9578..10166   +  rep_origin     ori: high-copy-number ColE1/pMB1/pBR322/pUC origin of replication
  10349..10441   +  CDS            lacI (fragment): lac repressor; lacI; The lac repressor binds to the lac operator to inhibit transcription in E. coli. This inhibition can be relieved by adding lactose or isopropyl-β-D-thiogalactopyranoside (IPTG).
  10454..10475   +  protein_bind   CAP binding site: CAP binding activates transcription in the presence of cAMP. E. coli catabolite activator protein
  10490..10520   +  promoter       lac promoter: promoter for the E. coli lac operon
  10524..10546   +  protein_bind   lac operator (fragment): The lac repressor binds to the lac operator to inhibit transcription in E. coli. This inhibition can be relieved by adding lactose or isopropyl-β-D-thiogalactopyranoside (IPTG). lac repressor encoded by lacI
  10577..10615   +  misc_feature   MCS (fragment): pUC18/19 multiple cloning site
  10608..10748   -  CDS            FP (fragment): FP25_NPVAC - Experimental evidence at protein level: Swiss-Prot protein existence level 1. From Autographa californica nuclear polyhedrosis virus (AcMNPV).
>Addgene plasmid #86862 | pBac{3XP3::DsRed, Pactin::Ptrsps} | addgene full sequence | sequence record 180203 | Addgene NGS Result
CATGAATGGCATCAACTCTGAATCAAATCTTTGCAGATGCACCTACTTCTCATTTCCACTGTCACATCAT
TTTTCCAGATCTCGCTGCCTGTTATGTGGCCCACAAACCAAGACACGTTTTATGGCCATTAAAGCTGGCT
GATCGTCGCCAAACACCAAATACATAATGAATATGTACACATTCGAGAAAGAAGCGATCAAAGAAGCGTC
TTCGGGCGGAGTAGGAGAATGCGGAGGAGAAGGAGAACGAGCTGATCTAGTATCTCTCCACAATCCAATG
CCAACTGACCAACTGGCCATATTCGGAGCAATTTGAAGCCAATTTCCATCGCCTGGCGATCGCTCCATTC
TTGGCTATATGTTTTTCACCGTTACCCGGGGCCATTTTCAAAGACTCGTCGGCAAGATAAGATTGTGTCA
CTCGCTGTCTCTCTTCATTTGTCGAAGAATGCTGAGGAATTTCGCGATGACGTCGGCGAGTATTTTGAAG
AATGAGAATAATTTGTATTTATACGAAAATCAGTTAGTGGAATTTTCTACAAAAACATGTTATCTATAGA
TAATTTTGTTGCAAAATATGTTGACTATGACAAAGATTGTATGTATATACCTTTAATGTATTCTCATTTT
CTTATGTATTTATAATGGCAATGATGATACTGATGATATTTTAAGATGATGCCAGACCAAAAGGCTTGAA
TTTCTGCGTCTTTTGCCGAACGCAGTGCATGTGCAATTGTTGTTTTTTGGAATATTCAATTTTCGGACTG
TCCGCTTTGATTTCAGTTTCTTGGCTTATTCAAAAAGCAAAGTAAAGCCAAAAAAGCGAGATGGCAATAC
CAAATGCGGCAAAACGGTAGTGGAAGGAAAGGGGTGCGGGGCAGCGGAAGGAAGGGTGGGGCGGGGCGTG
GCGGGGTCTGTGGCTGGGCGCGACGTCACCGACGTTGGAGCCACTCCTTTGACCATGTGTGCGTGTGTGT
ATTATTCGTGTCTCGCCACTCGCCGGTTGTTTTTTTCTTTTTATGCTGCGCTCTCTCTAGCGCCATCTCG
CTTACGCATGCTCAACGCACCGCATGTTGCCGTTTCCTTTTATGCGTCATTTTGGCTCGAAATAGGCAAT
TATTTAAACAAAGATTAGTCAACGAAAACGCTAAAATAAATAAGTCTACAATATGGTTACTTATTGCCAT
GTGTGTGCAGCCAACGATAGCAACAAAAGCAACAACACAGGTGGCTTTCCCTCTTTCACTTTTTGTTTGC
AAGCCGCGTGCGAGCAAGACGGCACGACCGGCAAACGCAATTACGCTGACAAAGAGCAGACGAAGTTTTG
GCGAAAAACATCAAGGCGCCTGATACGAATGCATTTGCAATAACAATTGCGATATTTAATATTGTTTATG
AAGCTGTTTGACTTCAAAACACACAAAAAAAAAAATAAAACAAATTATTTGAAAGAGAATTAGGAATCGG
ACGCTTATCGTTAGGGTAACAACAAGAAATGCTTACTGAGTCACAGCCTCTGGAAAACTGCCGCAAGCCA
GAGAGAGAGAGAAAAAGAGGGAGAGCAGCTTAGACCGCATGTGCTTGTGTGTGAGGCGTCTCTCTCTTCG
TCTCTGTTGCGCAAACGCATAGACTGCACTGAAAAAATCGATTACCTATTTTTTATGAATGAATATTTGC
ACTATTACTATTCAAAACTATTAAGATAGCAATCACATTCAATAGCCAAATACTATACCACCTGAGCGAT
GCAACGAAATGATCAATTTGAGCAAAAATGCTGCATATTTAGGACGGCATCATTATAGAAATGCTTCTTG
CTGTGTACTTTTCTCTCGTCTGGCAGCTGTTTCGCCGTTATTGTTAAAACCGGCTTAAGTTAGGTGTGTT
TTCTACGACTAGTGAATGCCCTACTAGAAGATGTGTGTTGCACAAAATGTCCCTGGAATAACCAATTTGA
AGTGCAGATAGCAGTAAACGTAAGCTAATATGAATATTATTTAACTGTAATGTTTTAATATCGCTGGACA
TTACTAATAAACCCACTATAAACACATGTACATATGTATGTTTTGGCATACAATGAGTAGTTGGGGAAAA
AATGTGTAAAAGCACCGTGACCATCACAGCATAAAGATAACCAGCTGAAGTATCGAATATGAGTAACCCC
CAAATTGAATCACATGCCGCAACTGATAGGACCCATGGAAGTACACTCTTCATGGCGATATACAAGACAC
ACACAAGCACGAACACCCAGTTGCGGAGGAAATTCTCCGTAAATGAAAACCCAATCGGCGAACAATTCAT
ACCCATATATGGTAAAAGTTTTGAACGCGACTTGAGAGCGGAGAGCATTGCGGCTGATAAGGTTTTAGCG
CTAAGCGGGCTTTATAAAACGGGCTGCGGGACCAGTTTTCATATCACTACCGTTTGAGTTCTTGTGCTGT
GTGGATACTCCTCCCGACACAAAGCCGCTCCATCAGCCAGCAGTCGTCTAATCCAGAGACCCCGGATCCG
ATAAGCTTGATATCGAATTCCTGCAGCCCTATGAAGTACTGCAAGTTCTGCTGCAAGGCCGTGACCGGCG
TGAAGCTGATCCACGTGCCCAAGTGCGCCATCAAGCGCAAGCTGTGGGAGCAGTCCCTGGGCTGCTCCCT
GGGCGAGAACTCCCAGATCTGCGACACCCACTTCAACGACTCCCAGTGGAAGGCCGCCCCCGCCAAGGGC
CAGACCTTCAAGCGCCGCCGCCTGAACGCCGACGCCGTGCCCTCCAAGGTGATCGAGCCCGAGCCCGAGA
AGATCAAGGAGGGCTACACCTCCGGCTCCACCCAGACCGAGTCCTGCTCCCTGTTCAACGAGAACAAGTC
CCTGCGCGAGAAGATCCGCACCCTGGAGTACGAGATGCGCCGCCTGGAGCAGCAGCTGCGCGAGGCCCAG
CAGCTGGAGGAGTCCCTGCGCAAGATCTTCACCGACACCCAGATCCGCATCCTGAAGAACGGCGGCCAGC
GCGCCACCTTCAACTCCGACGACATCTCCACCGCCATCTGCCTGCACACCGCCGGCCCTCGAGCGTATAA
CCATCTGTACAAAAAAGGATTTCCTTTGCCCAGTCGTACGACTTTGTACAGATGGTTATCAGATGTGGAC
ATAAAAAGAGGATGTTTGGATGTGGTCATAGACCTAATGGACAGTGATGGAGTTGATGACGCCGACAAGC
TTTGCGTACTCGCTTTCGACGAGATGAAGGTCGCTGCTGCCTTCGAGTATGACAGCTCTGCTGATATTGT
TTACGAGCCAAGCGACTATGTCCAACTGGCTATTGTTCGTGGTCTAAAAAAATCGTGGAAGCAGCCAGTT
TTTTTCGATTTTAATACCCGAATGGACCCGGATACTCTTAACAATATATTAAGGAAACTGCATAGGAAAG
GATATTTAGTAGTTGCTATTGTATCCGATTTAGGTACCGGAAACCAAAAGCTATGGACAGAGCTCGGTAT
ATCAGAATCAAAAACCTGGTTTAGCCATCCTGCAGATGACCATTTAAAGATTTTCGTTTTTTCGGATACG
CCACATTTAATTAAGTTAGTCCGTAACCACTATGTGGATTCCGGATTAACAATAAATGGGAAAAAATTAA
CAAAAAAAACAATTCAGGAGGCACTTCATCTTTGCAACAAGTCCGATCTGTCTATCCTCTTTAAAATTAA
TGAAAATCACATTAATGTTCGATCGCTCGCAAAACAGAAGGTTAAATTGGCTACCCAGCTGTTTTCGAAT
ACCACCGCTAGCTCGATCAGACGCTGCTATTCATTGGGGTATGACATTGAAAATGCCACCGAAACTGCGG
ACTTCTTCAAATTGATGAATGATTGGTTCGACATTTTTAATTCTAAATTGTCCACATCCAATTGCATTGA
GTGCTCGCAACCTTATGGCAAGCAGTTGGATATACAGAATGATATTTTGAATCGAATGTCGGAAATTATG
CGAACAGGAATTCTGGATAAACCCAAAAGGCTCCCATTTCAAAAAGGTATCATTGTGAATAATGCTTCGC
TTGATGGCTTGTATAAATATTTGCAAGAAAACTTCAGTATGCAATACATATTAACAAGCCGTCTCAACCA
AGACATTGTGGAGCATTTTTTTGGCAGCATGCGATCGAGAGGTGGACAATTCGACCATCCCACTCCACTG
CAGTTTAAGTATAGGTTAAGAAAATATATAATAGCCAGGAATACAGAAATGTTAAGAAATTCGGGAAATA
TCGAAGAGGACAACTCTGAAAGCTGGCTTAATTTAGATTTCAGTTCTAAAGAAAACGAAAATAAAAGTAA
AGATGATGAGCCTGTCGATGATGAGCCTGTCGATGAGATGTTAAGCAATATAGATTTCACCGAAATGGAT
GAGTTGACGGAGGATGCGATGGAATATATCGCGGGCTATGTCATTAAAAAATTGAGAATCAGTGACAAAG
TAAAAGAAAATTTGACATTTACATACGTCGACGAGGTGTCTCACGGCGGACTTATTAAGCCGTCCGAAAA
ATTTCAAGAGAAGTTAAAAGAGCTAGAATGTATTTTTTTGCATTATACAAATAATAATAATTTTGAAATT
ACAAATAATGTAAAGGAAAAATTAATATTAGCAGCGCGAAACGTCGATGTTGATAAACAAGTAAAATCTT
TTTATTTTAAAATTAGAATATATTTTAGAATTAAGTACTTCAACAAAAAAATTGAAATTAAAAATCAAAA
ACAAAAGTTAATTGGAAACTCCAAATTATTAAAAATAAAACTTTAAAAATAATTTCGTCTAATTAATATT
ATGAGTTAATTCAAACCCCACGGACATGCTAAGATCCGCGGCCGCCTGCAGCTGGCGCCATCGATACGCG
TACGTCGCGACCGCGGACATGTACAGAGCTCGAGAAGTACTAGTGGCCACGTGGGCCGTGCACCTTAAGC
TTGGCGCGCCGTACGCGTATCGATAAGCTTTAAGATACATTGATGAGTTTGGACAAACCACAACTAGAAT
GCAGTGAAAAAAATGCTTTATTTGTGAAATTTGTGATGCTATTGCTTTATTTGTAACCATTATAAGCTGC
AATAAACAAGTTAACAACAACAATTGCATTCATTTTATGTTTCAGGTTCAGGGGGAGGTGTGGGAGGTTT
TTTAAAGCAAGTAAAACCTCTACAAATGTGGTATGGCTGATTATGATCTAGAGTCGCGGCCGCTACAGGA
ACAGGTGGTGGCGGCCCTCGGTGCGCTCGTACTGCTCCACGATGGTGTAGTCCTCGTTGTGGGAGGTGAT
GTCCAGCTTGGAGTCCACGTAGTAGTAGCCGGGCAGCTGCACGGGCTTCTTGGCCATGTAGATGGACTTG
AACTCCACCAGGTAGTGGCCGCCGTCCTTCAGCTTCAGGGCCTTGTGGATCTCGCCCTTCAGCACGCCGT
CGCGGGGGTACAGGCGCTCGGTGGAGGCCTCCCAGCCCATGGTCTTCTTCTGCATTACGGGGCCGTCGGA
GGGGAAGTTCACGCCGATGAACTTCACCTTGTAGATGAAGCAGCCGTCCTGCAGGGAGGAGTCCTGGGTC
ACGGTCACCACGCCGCCGTCCTCGAAGTTCATCACGCGCTCCCACTTGAAGCCCTCGGGGAAGGACAGCT
TCTTGTAGTCGGGGATGTCGGCGGGGTGCTTCACGTACACCTTGGAGCCGTACTGGAACTGGGGGGACAG
GATGTCCCAGGCGAAGGGCAGGGGGCCGCCCTTGGTCACCTTCAGCTTCACGGTGTTGTGGCCCTCGTAG
GGGCGGCCCTCGCCCTCGCCCTCGATCTCGAACTCGTGGCCGTTCACGGTGCCCTCCATGCGCACCTTGA
AGCGCATGAACTCCTTGATGACGTTCTTGGAGGAGCGCACCATGGTGGCGACCGGTGGATCCCGGGCCCG
CGGTACCGTCGACTCTAGCGGTACCCCGATTGTTTAGCTTGTTCAGCTGCGCTTGTTTATTTGCTTAGCT
TTCGCTTAGCGACGTGTTCACTTTGCTTGTTTGAATTGAATTGTCGCTCCGTAGACGAAGCGCCTCTATT
TATACTCCGGCGGTCGAGGGTTCGAAATCGATAAGCTTGGATCCTAATTGAATTAGCTCTAATTGAATTA
GTCTCTAATTGAATTAGATCCCCGGGCGAGCTCGAATTAACCATTGTGGGAACCGTGCGATCAAACAAAC
GCGAGATACCGGAAGTACTGAAAAACAGTCGCTCCAGGCCAGTGGGAACATCGATGTTTTGTTTTGACGG
ACCCCTTACTCTCGTCTCATATAAACCGAAGCCAGCTAAGATGGTATACTTATTATCATCTTGTGATGAG
GATGCTTCTATCAACGAAAGTACCGGTAAACCGCAAATGGTTATGTATTATAATCAAACTAAAGGCGGAG
TGGACACGCTAGACCAAATGTGTTCTGTGATGACCTGCAGTAGGAAGACGAATAGGTGGCCTATGGCATT
ATTGTACGGAATGATAAACATTGCCTGCATAAATTCTTTTATTATATACAGCCATAATGTCAGTAGCAAG
GGAGAAAAGGTTCAAAGTCGCAAAAAATTTATGAGAAACCTTTACATGAGCCTGACGTCATCGTTTATGC
GTAAGCGTTTAGAAGCTCCTACTTTGAAGAGATATTTGCGCGATAATATCTCTAATATTTTGCCAAATGA
AGTGCCTGGTACATCAGATGACAGTACTGAAGAGCCAGTAATGAAAAAACGTACTTACTGTACTTACTGC
CCCTCTAAAATAAGGCGAAAGGCAAATGCATCGTGCAAAAAATGCAAAAAAGTTATTTGTCGAGAGCATA
ATATTGATATGTGCCAAAGTTGTTTCTGACTGACTAATAAGTATAATTTGTTTCTATTATGTATAAGTTA
AGCTAATTACTTATTTTATAATACAACATGACTGTTTTTAAAGTACAAAATAAGTTTATTTTTGTAAAAG
AGAGAATGTTTAAAAGTTTTGTTACTTTATAGAAGAAATTTTGAGTTTTTGTTTTTTTTTAATAAATAAA
TAAACATAAATAAATTGTTTGTTGAATTTATTATTAGTATGTAAGTGTAAATATAATAAAACTTAATATC
TATTCAAATTAATAAATAAACCTCGATATACAGACCGATAAAACACATGCGTCAATTTTACGCATGATTA
TCTTTAACGTACGTCACAATATGATTATCTTTCTAGGGTTAAATAATAGTTTCTAATTTTTTTATTATTC
AGCCTGCTGTCGTGAATACCGTATATCTCAACGCTGTCTGTGAGATTGTCGTATTCTAGCCTTTTTAGTT
TTTCGCTCATCGACTTGATATTGTCCGACACATTTTCGTCGATTTGCGTTTTGATCAAAGACTTGAGCAG
AGACACGTTAATCAACTGTTCAAATTGATCCATATTAACGATATCAACCCGATGCGTATATGGTGCGTAA
AATATATTTTTTAACCCTCTTATACTTTGCACTCTGCGTTAATACGCGTTCGTGTACAGACGTAATCATG
TTTTCTTTTTTGGATAAAACTCCTACTGAGTTTGACCTCATATTAGACCCTCACAAGTTGCAAAACGTGG
CATTTTTTACCAATGAAGAATTTAAAGTTATTTTAAAAAATTTCATCACAGATTTAAAGAAGAACCAAAA
ATTAAATTATTTCAACAGTTTAATCGACCAGTTAATCAACGTGTACACAGACGCGTCGGCAAAAAACACG
CAGCCCGACGTGTTGGCTAAAATTATTAAATCAACTTGTGTTATAGTCACGGATTTGCCGTCCAACGTGT
TCCTCAAAAAGTTGAAGACCAACAAGTTTACGGACACTATTAATTATTTGATTTTGCCCCACTTCATTTT
GTGGGATCACAATTTTGTTATATTTTTAAACAAAGCTTGGCACTGGCCGTCGTTTTACAACGTCGTGACT
GGGAAAACCCTGGCGTTACCCAACTTAATCGCCTTGCAGCACATCCCCCTTTCGCCAGCTGGCGTAATAG
CGAAGAGGCCCGCACCGATCGCCCTTCCCAACAGTTGCGCAGCCTGAATGGCGAATGGCGCCTGATGCGG
TATTTTCTCCTTACGCATCTGTGCGGTATTTCACACCGCATATGGTGCACTCTCAGTACAATCTGCTCTG
ATGCCGCATAGTTAAGCCAGCCCCGACACCCGCCAACACCCGCTGACGCGCCCTGACGGGCTTGTCTGCT
CCCGGCATCCGCTTACAGACAAGCTGTGACCGTCTCCGGGAGCTGCATGTGTCAGAGGTTTTCACCGTCA
TCACCGAAACGCGCGAGACGAAAGGGCCTCGTGATACGCCTATTTTTATAGGTTAATGTCATGATAATAA
TGGTTTCTTAGACGTCAGGTGGCACTTTTCGGGGAAATGTGCGCGGAACCCCTATTTGTTTATTTTTCTA
AATACATTCAAATATGTATCCGCTCATGAGACAATAACCCTGATAAATGCTTCAATAATATTGAAAAAGG
AAGAGTATGAGTATTCAACATTTCCGTGTCGCCCTTATTCCCTTTTTTGCGGCATTTTGCCTTCCTGTTT
TTGCTCACCCAGAAACGCTGGTGAAAGTAAAAGATGCTGAAGATCAGTTGGGTGCACGAGTGGGTTACAT
CGAACTGGATCTCAACAGCGGTAAGATCCTTGAGAGTTTTCGCCCCGAAGAACGTTTTCCAATGATGAGC
ACTTTTAAAGTTCTGCTATGTGGCGCGGTATTATCCCGTATTGACGCCGGGCAAGAGCAACTCGGTCGCC
GCATACACTATTCTCAGAATGACTTGGTTGAGTACTCACCAGTCACAGAAAAGCATCTTACGGATGGCAT
GACAGTAAGAGAATTATGCAGTGCTGCCATAACCATGAGTGATAACACTGCGGCCAACTTACTTCTGACA
ACGATCGGAGGACCGAAGGAGCTAACCGCTTTTTTGCACAACATGGGGGATCATGTAACTCGCCTTGATC
GTTGGGAACCGGAGCTGAATGAAGCCATACCAAACGACGAGCGTGACACCACGATGCCTGTAGCAATGGC
AACAACGTTGCGCAAACTATTAACTGGCGAACTACTTACTCTAGCTTCCCGGCAACAATTAATAGACTGG
ATGGAGGCGGATAAAGTTGCAGGACCACTTCTGCGCTCGGCCCTTCCGGCTGGCTGGTTTATTGCTGATA
AATCTGGAGCCGGTGAGCGTGGGTCTCGCGGTATCATTGCAGCACTGGGGCCAGATGGTAAGCCCTCCCG
TATCGTAGTTATCTACACGACGGGGAGTCAGGCAACTATGGATGAACGAAATAGACAGATCGCTGAGATA
GGTGCCTCACTGATTAAGCATTGGTAACTGTCAGACCAAGTTTACTCATATATACTTTAGATTGATTTAA
AACTTCATTTTTAATTTAAAAGGATCTAGGTGAAGATCCTTTTTGATAATCTCATGACCAAAATCCCTTA
ACGTGAGTTTTCGTTCCACTGAGCGTCAGACCCCGTAGAAAAGATCAAAGGATCTTCTTGAGATCCTTTT
TTTCTGCGCGTAATCTGCTGCTTGCAAACAAAAAAACCACCGCTACCAGCGGTGGTTTGTTTGCCGGATC
AAGAGCTACCAACTCTTTTTCCGAAGGTAACTGGCTTCAGCAGAGCGCAGATACCAAATACTGTTCTTCT
AGTGTAGCCGTAGTTAGGCCACCACTTCAAGAACTCTGTAGCACCGCCTACATACCTCGCTCTGCTAATC
CTGTTACCAGTGGCTGCTGCCAGTGGCGATAAGTCGTGTCTTACCGGGTTGGACTCAAGACGATAGTTAC
CGGATAAGGCGCAGCGGTCGGGCTGAACGGGGGGTTCGTGCACACAGCCCAGCTTGGAGCGAACGACCTA
CACCGAACTGAGATACCTACAGCGTGAGCTATGAGAAAGCGCCACGCTTCCCGAAGGGAGAAAGGCGGAC
AGGTATCCGGTAAGCGGCAGGGTCGGAACAGGAGAGCGCACGAGGGAGCTTCCAGGGGGAAACGCCTGGT
ATCTTTATAGTCCTGTCGGGTTTCGCCACCTCTGACTTGAGCGTCGATTTTTGTGATGCTCGTCAGGGGG
GCGGAGCCTATGGAAAAACGCCAGCAACGCGGCCTTTTTACGGTTCCTGGCCTTTTGCTGGCCTTTTGCT
CACATGTTCTTTCCTGCGTTATCCCCTGATTCTGTGGATAACCGTATTACCGCCTTTGAGTGAGCTGATA
CCGCTCGCCGCAGCCGAACGACCGAGCGCAGCGAGTCAGTGAGCGAGGAAGCGGAAGAGCGCCCAATACG
CAAACCGCCTCTCCCCGCGCGTTGGCCGATTCATTAATGCAGCTGGCACGACAGGTTTCCCGACTGGAAA
GCGGGCAGTGAGCGCAACGCAATTAATGTGAGTTAGCTCACTCATTAGGCACCCCAGGCTTTACACTTTA
TGCTTCCGGCTCGTATGTTGTGTGGAATTGTGAGCGGATAACAATTTCACACAGGAAACAGCTATGACAT
GATTACGAATTCGAGCTCGGTACCCGGGGATCCTCTAGAGTCGACGCTCGCGCGACTTGGTTTGCCATTC
TTTAGCGCGCGTCGCGTCACACAGCTTGGCCACAATGTGGTTTTTGTCAAACGAAGATTCTATGACGTGT
TTAAAGTTTAGGTCGAGTAAAGCGCAAATCTTTTTTAACCCTAGAAAGATAGTCTGCGTAAAATTGACGC
ATGCATTCTTGAAATATTGCTCTCTCTTTCTAAATAGCGCGAATCCGTCGCTGTGCATTTAGGACATCTC
AGTCGCCGCTTGGAGCTCCCGTGAGGCGTGCTTGTCAATGCGGTAAGTGTCACTGATTTTGAACTATAAC
GACCGCGTGAGTCAAAATGACGCATGATTATCTTTTACGTGACTTTTAAGATTTAACTCATACGATAATT
ATATTGTTATTTCATGTTCTACTTACGTGATAACTTATTATATATATATTTTCTTGTTATAGATATCGTG
ACTAATATATAATAAAATGGGTAGTTCTTTAGACGATGAGCATATCCTCTCTGCTCTTCTGCAAAGCGAT
GACGAGCTTGTTGGTGAGGATTCTGACAGTGAAATATCAGATCACGTAAGTGAAGATGACGTCCAGAGCG
ATACAGAAGAAGCGTTTATAGATGAGGTACATGAAGTGCAGCCAACGTCAAGCGGTAGTGAAATATTAGA
CGAACAAAATGTTATTGAACAACCAGGTTCTTCATTGGCTTCTAACAGAATCTTGACCTTGCCACAGAGG
ACTATTAGAGGTAAGAATAAACATTGTTGGTCAACTTCAAAGTCCACGAGGCGTAGCCGAGTCTCTGCAC
TGAACATTGTCAGATCCGAGATCGGCCGGCCTAGGCGCGCCTAGGCCGGCCGAATTCTATATTCTAAAAA
CACAAATGATACTTCTAAAAAAAAAT
